>Addgene plasmid #243021 | AiP1640 - pAAV-AiE2304m-minBG-SYFP2-WPRE3-BGHpA | addgene full sequence | sequence record 490120 | Addgene NGS Result
CCTGCAGGCAGCTGCGCGCTCGCTCGCTCACTGAGGCCGCCCGGGCGTCGGGCGACCTTTGGTCGCCCGG
CCTCAGTGAGCGAGCGAGCGCGCAGAGAGGGAGTGGCCAACTCCATCACTAGGGGTTCCTGCGGCCGCAC
GCGTTGTAAGAGTAATAATCGTTAGTAAAAATATTTTAACAAGCAGTTTCATACCAAAACTTGACAAAAG
TTCAACTTATGAAACATATTAAATTTTCTTTAATCTGAAGTAGATATTGTATTACGTAGAAAGACGTCCG
AACACCCACTGTCCAGGAAGAACGAGGAGGACATCAAGATGTTCTGAGCAATTTCCTGCATGGCAGGAAA
TGAAAGGCTGGAGATGATGCGCTTGTGAGCAGTTTACTCTTCTAAATGGGCTTACTCATTATTAACTGAT
GAGAGATAACACACAATATTAAAAACCCACATCTGATGGCTCTAGGGCCACGACTGTCCGTTAATACTCA
GCTAGTGGGCAAGTTCCTTTACTTTCTGGGGAAGAAAAAAAACCAAACAAACAATGTATACAAGCATCAC
AAGACAGCTGCTTCGGTGACACGCCATGAGCATGCACACTTCTGAACAGTGTGCTCACGTATGGAGGAGT
TGTGCATGTTGGTGCGCCCATGACTCACTGGCCGGAGCTCGGGCTGGGCATAAAAGTCAGGGCAGAGCCA
TCTATTGCTTACATTTGCTTCTGGGATCCAGATCTTTCGAAGCTAGCGCTACCGGTCGCCACCATGGTGA
GCAAGGGCGAGGAGCTGTTCACCGGGGTGGTGCCCATCCTGGTCGAGCTGGACGGCGACGTAAACGGCCA
CAAGTTCAGCGTGTCCGGCGAGGGCGAGGGCGATGCCACCTACGGCAAGCTGACCCTGAAGCTGATCTGC
ACCACCGGCAAGCTGCCCGTGCCCTGGCCCACCCTCGTGACCACCCTGGGCTACGGCGTGCAGTGCTTCG
CCCGCTACCCCGACCACATGAAGCAGCACGACTTCTTCAAGTCCGCCATGCCCGAAGGCTACGTCCAGGA
GCGCACCATCTTCTTCAAGGACGACGGCAACTACAAGACCCGCGCCGAGGTGAAGTTCGAGGGCGACACC
CTGGTGAACCGCATCGAGCTGAAGGGCATCGACTTCAAGGAGGACGGCAACATCCTGGGGCACAAGCTGG
AGTACAACTACAACAGCCACAACGTCTATATCACCGCCGACAAGCAGAAGAACGGCATCAAGGCCAACTT
CAAGATCCGCCACAACATCGAGGACGGCGGCGTGCAGCTCGCCGACCACTACCAGCAGAACACCCCCATC
GGCGACGGCCCCGTGCTGCTGCCCGACAACCACTACCTGAGCTACCAGTCCAAGCTGAGCAAAGACCCCA
ACGAGAAGCGCGATCACATGGTCCTGCTGGAGTTCGTGACCGCCGCCGGGATCACTCTCGGCATGGACGA
GCTGTACAAGTAAGTCGACGGCGCGCCGCGGCCGCGAATTCGATATCATAATCAACCTCTGGATTACAAA
ATTTGTGAAAGATTGACTGGTATTCTTAACTATGTTGCTCCTTTTACGCTATGTGGATACGCTGCTTTAA
TGCCTTTGTATCATGCTATTGCTTCCCGTATGGCTTTCATTTTCTCCTCCTTGTATAAATCCTGGTTAGT
TCTTGCCACGGCGGAACTCATCGCCGCCTGCCTTGCCCGCTGCTGGACAGGGGCTCGGCTGTTGGGCACT
GACAATTCCGTGGCTCGAGAGATCTTCGACTGTGCCTTCTAGTTGCCAGCCATCTGTTGTTTGCCCCTCC
CCCGTGCCTTCCTTGACCCTGGAAGGTGCCACTCCCACTGTCCTTTCCTAATAAAATGAGGAAATTGCAT
CGCATTGTCTGAGTAGGTGTCATTCTATTCTGGGGGGTGGGGTGGGGCAGGACAGCAAGGGGGAGGATTG
GGAAGACAATAGCAGGCATGAGATCTCACGTGCGGACCGAGCGGCCGCAGGAACCCCTAGTGATGGAGTT
GGCCACTCCCTCTCTGCGCGCTCGCTCGCTCACTGAGGCCGGGCGACCAAAGGTCGCCCGACGCCCGGGC
TTTGCCCGGGCGGCCTCAGTGAGCGAGCGAGCGCGCAGCTGCCTGCAGGGGCGCCTGATGCGGTATTTTC
TCCTTACGCATCTGTGCGGTATTTCACACCGCATA
[95 nt withheld, positions 2206-2300]
T
[46 nt withheld, positions 2302-2347]
C
[141 nt withheld, positions 2349-2489]
CCTTTGACGTTGGAGTCCACGTTCTTT
[37 nt withheld, positions 2517-2553]
ACTCTATCTCGGGCTATTCTTTTGATTTATAAGGGATTTTGCCGATTTCGGTCTATTGGTTAAAAAATGA
GCTGATTTAACAAAAATTTAACGCGAATTTTAACAAAATATTAACGTTTACAATTTTATGGTGCACTCTC
AGTACAATCTGCTCTGATGCCGCATAGTTAAGCCAGCCCCGACACCCGCCAACACCCGCTGACGCGCCCT
GACGGGCTTGTCTGCTCCCGGCATCCGCTTACAGACAAGCTGTGACCGTCTCCGGGAGCTGCATGTGTCA
GAGGTTTTCACCGTCATCACCGAAACGCGCGAGACGAAAGGGCCTCGTGATACGCCTATTTTTATAGGTT
AATGTCATGATAATAATGGTTTCTTAGACGTCAGGTGGCACTTTTCGGGGAAATGTGCGCGGAACCCCTA
TTTGTTTATTTTTCTAAATACATTCAAATATGTATCCGCTCATGAGACAATAACCCTGATAAATGCTTCA
ATAATATTGAAAAAGGAAGAGTATGAGTATTCAACATTTCCGTGTCGCCCTTATTCCCTTTTTTGCGGCA
TTTTGCCTTCCTGTTTTTGCTCACCCAGAAACGCTGGTGAAAGTAAAAGATGCTGAAGATCAGTTGGGTG
CACGAGTGGGTTACATCGAACTGGATCTCAACAGCGGTAAGATCCTTGAGAGTTTTCGCCCCGAAGAACG
TTTTCCAATGATGAGCACTTTTAAAGTTCTGCTATGTGGCGCGGTATTATCCCGTATTGACGCCGGGCAA
GAGCAACTCGGTCGCCGCATACACTATTCTCAGAATGACTTGGTTGAGTACTCACCAGTCACAGAAAAGC
ATCTTACGGATGGCATGACAGTAAGAGAATTATGCAGTGCTGCCATAACCATGAGTGATAACACTGCGGC
CAACTTACTTCTGACAACGATCGGAGGACCGAAGGAGCTAACCGCTTTTTTGCACAACATGGGGGATCAT
GTAACTCGCCTTGATCGTTGGGAACCGGAGCTGAATGAAGCCATACCAAACGACGAGCGTGACACCACGA
TGCCTGTAGCAATGGCAACAACGTTGCGCAAACTATTAACTGGCGAACTACTTACTCTAGCTTCCCGGCA
ACAATTAATAGACTGGATGGAGGCGGATAAAGTTGCAGGACCACTTCTGCGCTCGGCCCTTCCGGCTGGC
TGGTTTATTGCTGATAAATCTGGAGCCGGTGAGCGTGGGTCTCGCGGTATCATTGCAGCACTGGGGCCAG
ATGGTAAGCCCTCCCGTATCGTAGTTATCTACACGACGGGGAGTCAGGCAACTATGGATGAACGAAATAG
ACAGATCGCTGAGATAGGTGCCTCACTGATTAAGCATTGGTAACTGTCAGACCAAGTTTACTCATATATA
CTTTAGATTGATTTAAAACTTCATTTTTAATTTAAAAGGATCTAGGTGAAGATCCTTTTTGATAATCTCA
TGACCAAAATCCCTTAACGTGAGTTTTCGTTCCACTGAGCGTCAGACCCCGTAGAAAAGATCAAAGGATC
TTCTTGAGATCCTTTTTTTCTGCGCGTAATCTGCTGCTTGCAAACAAAAAAACCACCGCTACCAGCGGTG
GTTTGTTTGCCGGATCAAGAGCTACCAACTCTTTTTCCGAAGGTAACTGGCTTCAGCAGAGCGCAGATAC
CAAATACTGTTCTTCTAGTGTAGCCGTAGTTAGGCCACCACTTCAAGAACTCTGTAGCACCGCCTACATA
CCTCGCTCTGCTAATCCTGTTACCAGTGGCTGCTGCCAGTGGCGATAAGTCGTGTCTTACCGGGTTGGAC
TCAAGACGATAGTTACCGGATAAGGCGCAGCGGTCGGGCTGAACGGGGGGTTCGTGCACACAGCCCAGCT
TGGAGCGAACGACCTACACCGAACTGAGATACCTACAGCGTGAGCTATGAGAAAGCGCCACGCTTCCCGA
AGGGAGAAAGGCGGACAGGTATCCGGTAAGCGGCAGGGTCGGAACAGGAGAGCGCACGAGGGAGCTTCCA
GGGGGAAACGCCTGGTATCTTTATAGTCCTGTCGGGTTTCGCCACCTCTGACTTGAGCGTCGATTTTTGT
GATGCTCGTCAGGGGGGCGGAGCCTATGGAAAAACGCCAGCAACGCGGCCTTTTTACGGTTCCTGGCCTT
TTGCTGGCCTTTTGCTCACATGT
Features (pLannotate 1.2.2; 14 found; start..end, strand, type, name):
     12..39      +  repeat_region  AAV2 ITR (fragment): inverted terminal repeat of adeno-associated virus serotype 2 inverted
     68..95      +  repeat_region  AAV2 ITR (fragment): inverted terminal repeat of adeno-associated virus serotype 2 inverted
    764..1480    +  CDS            SYFP2: SYFP2 is a basic (constitutively fluorescent) yellow fluorescent protein published in 2006, derived from Aequorea victoria. It is reported to be a very rapidly-maturing monomer with moderate acid sensitivity.
   1520..1677    +  misc_feature   WPRE (fragment): woodchuck hepatitis virus posttranscriptional regulatory element
   1683..1763    +  misc_feature   WPRE (fragment): woodchuck hepatitis virus posttranscriptional regulatory element
   1780..1891    +  polyA_signal   bGH poly(A) signal: bovine growth hormone polyadenylation signal
   2009..2149    +  repeat_region  AAV2 ITR: inverted terminal repeat of adeno-associated virus serotype 2 inverted
   2154..2205    -  misc_feature   bom (fragment): basis of mobility region from pBR322
   2224..2679    +  rep_origin     f1 ori (sequence partly withheld): f1 bacteriophage origin of replication; arrow indicates direction of (+) strand synthesis
   2680..2729    -  misc_feature   bom (fragment): basis of mobility region from pBR322
   2831..2866    -  CDS            rop (fragment): Rop protein, which maintains plasmids at low copy number; rop
   2961..3065    +  promoter       AmpR promoter: bla
   3066..3926    +  CDS            AmpR: β-lactamase; bla; confers resistance to ampicillin, carbenicillin, and related antibiotics
   4097..4685    +  rep_origin     ori: high-copy-number ColE1/pMB1/pBR322/pUC origin of replication
