[The description below was written by a language model from this plasmid's Addgene catalogue record and pLannotate feature annotations shown in this document.]
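Description:
AiP1640 - pAAV-AiE2304m-minBG-SYFP2-WPRE3-BGHpA is an AAV transfer plasmid built on a pAAV2 backbone and intended for packaging a reporter genome into recombinant adeno-associated virus for delivery to brain tissue. In bacteria it is maintained through a high-copy ColE1/pUC-type origin and selected with ampicillin via the bla gene and its native promoter. An f1 phage origin is also present, along with small remnants of the pBR322 bom and rop regions that have no evident functional role here. The full sequence is 4,746 nt.

The payload lies between AAV2 inverted terminal repeats, which are the cis elements required for replication and encapsidation of the vector genome. The right ITR is annotated in full, whereas the left one was detected only as short fragments, a common outcome when these structured repeats are sequenced or annotated. According to the construct name, expression is controlled by the AiE2304m enhancer placed upstream of a minimal beta-globin promoter (minBG). Neither element is called by the automated annotation, but they presumably occupy the unannotated stretch between the left ITR and the coding sequence. The minimal promoter supplies little activity on its own, so transcription depends on the enhancer, which the record describes as designed to drive expression in specific brain cell populations. The record does not say which populations. The transgene is SYFP2, a rapidly maturing monomeric yellow fluorescent protein. It is followed by WPRE3, a shortened woodchuck posttranscriptional regulatory element (annotated as two fragments) that boosts transcript stability and expression, and by a bovine growth hormone polyadenylation signal. The construct serves to label enhancer-defined cell populations fluorescently and to assess the enhancer's specificity.
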