Addgene plasmid #243021: AiP1640 - pAAV-AiE2304m-minBG-SYFP2-WPRE3-BGHpA
Purpose: AiE2304m is an enhancer sequence designed to drive AAV-mediated transgene expression in specific populations of brain cells.
Depositing lab: Allen Institute for Brain Science & Bosiljka Tasic. Depositing organization: Allen Institute.
Backbone
  Vector backbone: pAAV2
  Vector type: AAV
Growth in bacteria
  Bacterial resistance: Ampicillin, 100 μg/mL
  Growth temperature: 37°C
  Growth strain: NEB Stable
  Copy number: High Copy
Gene/Insert
  Gene/Insert name: SYFP2
  Species: Synthetic
  Cloning method: Gibson Cloning
Terms and licenses: Academic/Nonprofit Terms; Industry Terms: Not Available to Industry
How to cite: AiP1640 - pAAV-AiE2304m-minBG-SYFP2-WPRE3-BGHpA was a gift from Allen Institute for Brain Science & Bosiljka Tasic (Addgene plasmid # 243021 ; http://n2t.net/addgene:243021 ; RRID:Addgene_243021)
